>Addgene plasmid #218178 | pLenti-Blast PhLP1-myc-6xHis | addgene full sequence | sequence record 431285 | Addgene NGS Result
AATGTAGTCTTATGCAATACTCTTGTAGTCTTGCAACATGGTAACGATGAGTTAGCAACATGCCTTACAA
GGAGAGAAAAAGCACCGTGCATGCCGATTGGTGGAAGTAAGGTGGTACGATCGTGCCTTATTAGGAAGGC
AACAGACGGGTCTGACATGGATTGGACGAACCACTGAATTGCCGCATTGCAGAGATATTGTATTTAAGTG
CCTAGCTCGATACATAAACGGGTCTCTCTGGTTAGACCAGATCTGAGCCTGGGAGCTCTCTGGCTAACTA
GGGAACCCACTGCTTAAGCCTCAATAAAGCTTGCCTTGAGTGCTTCAAGTAGTGTGTGCCCGTCTGTTGT
GTGACTCTGGTAACTAGAGATCCCTCAGACCCCTTTAGTCAGTGTGGAAAATCTCTAGCAGTGGCGCCCG
AACAGGGACTTGAAAGCGAAAGGGAAACCAGAGGAGCTCTCTCGACGCAGGACTCGGCTTGCTGAAGCGC
GCACGGCAAGAGGCGAGGGGCGGCGACTGGTGAGTACGCCAAAAATTTTGACTAGCGGAGGCTAGAAGGA
GAGAGATGGGTGCGAGAGCGTCAGTATTAAGCGGGGGAGAATTAGATCGCGATGGGAAAAAATTCGGTTA
AGGCCAGGGGGAAAGAAAAAATATAAATTAAAACATATAGTATGGGCAAGCAGGGAGCTAGAACGATTCG
CAGTTAATCCTGGCCTGTTAGAAACATCAGAAGGCTGTAGACAAATACTGGGACAGCTACAACCATCCCT
TCAGACAGGATCAGAAGAACTTAGATCATTATATAATACAGTAGCAACCCTCTATTGTGTGCATCAAAGG
ATAGAGATAAAAGACACCAAGGAAGCTTTAGACAAGATAGAGGAAGAGCAAAACAAAAGTAAGACCACCG
CACAGCAAGCGGCCGCTGATCTTCAGACCTGGAGGAGGAGATATGAGGGACAATTGGAGAAGTGAATTAT
ATAAATATAAAGTAGTAAAAATTGAACCATTAGGAGTAGCACCCACCAAGGCAAAGAGAAGAGTGGTGCA
GAGAGAAAAAAGAGCAGTGGGAATAGGAGCTTTGTTCCTTGGGTTCTTGGGAGCAGCAGGAAGCACTATG
GGCGCAGCGTCAATGACGCTGACGGTACAGGCCAGACAATTATTGTCTGGTATAGTGCAGCAGCAGAACA
ATTTGCTGAGGGCTATTGAGGCGCAACAGCATCTGTTGCAACTCACAGTCTGGGGCATCAAGCAGCTCCA
GGCAAGAATCCTGGCTGTGGAAAGATACCTAAAGGATCAACAGCTCCTGGGGATTTGGGGTTGCTCTGGA
AAACTCATTTGCACCACTGCTGTGCCTTGGAATGCTAGTTGGAGTAATAAATCTCTGGAACAGATTTGGA
ATCACACGACCTGGATGGAGTGGGACAGAGAAATTAACAATTACACAAGCTTAATACACTCCTTAATTGA
AGAATCGCAAAACCAGCAAGAAAAGAATGAACAAGAATTATTGGAATTAGATAAATGGGCAAGTTTGTGG
AATTGGTTTAACATAACAAATTGGCTGTGGTATATAAAATTATTCATAATGATAGTAGGAGGCTTGGTAG
GTTTAAGAATAGTTTTTGCTGTACTTTCTATAGTGAATAGAGTTAGGCAGGGATATTCACCATTATCGTT
TCAGACCCACCTCCCAACCCCGAGGGGACCCGACAGGCCCGAAGGAATAGAAGAAGAAGGTGGAGAGAGA
GACAGAGACAGATCCATTCGATTAGTGAACGGATCTCGACGGTATCGATAAGCTTGGGAGTTCCGCTTAC
ATAACTTACGGTAAATGGCCCGCCTGGCTGACCGCCCAACGACCCCCGCCCATTGACGTCAATAATGACG
TATGTTCCCATAGTAACGCCAATAGGGACTTTCCATTGACGTCAATGGGTGGAGTATTTACGGTAAACTG
CCCACTTGGCAGTACATCAAGTGTATCATATGCCAAGTACGCCCCCTATTGACGTCAATGACGGTAAATG
GCCCGCCTGGCATTATGCCCAGTACATGACCTTATGGGACTTTCCTACTTGGCAGTACATCTACGTATTA
GTCATCGCTATTACCATGGTGATGCGGTTTTGGCAGTACATCAATGGGCGTGGATAGCGGTTTGACTCAC
GGGGATTTCCAAGTCTCCACCCCATTGACGTCAATGGGAGTTTGTTTTGGCACCAAAATCAACGGGACTT
TCCAAAATGTCGTAACAACTCCGCCCCATTGACGCAAATGGGCGGTAGGCGTGTACGGTGGGAGGTCTAT
ATAAGCAGAGCTCTCCCTATCAGTGATAGAGATCTCCCTATCAGTGATAGAGATCGTCGACTAGTGGATC
CAGTGTGGTGGAATTCTGCAGATATCCAGCACAGTGGTTCGCCACCATGGGAACCACCCTTGATGATAAG
TTGCTGGGGGAGAAACTGCAGTACTACTATAGCAGCAGTGAGGATGAGGACAGTGACCACGAGGACAAGG
ACCGAGGCAGATGTGCCCCAGCCAGCAGTTCTGTGCCTGCAGAGGCTGAGCTGGCAGGCGAAGGCATCTC
AGTTAACACAGGCCCAAAAGGTGTGATCAATGACTGGCGCCGCTTCAAGCAGTTGGAGACAGAGCAGAGG
GAGGAGCAGTGCCGGGAGATGGAAAGGCTGATCAAGAAGCTGTCAATGACTTGCAGGTCCCATCTGGATG
AAGAGGAGGAGCAACAGAAACAGAAAGACCTCCAGGAGAAGATCAGTGGGAAGATGACTCTGAAGGAGTT
TGCCATAATGAATGAGGACCAAGATGATGAAGAGTTTCTGCAGCAGTACCGGAAGCAGCGAATGGAAGAG
ATGCGGCAGCAGCTTCACAAGGGGCCCCAATTCAAGCAGGTTTTTGAGATCTCCAGTGGAGAAGGGTTTT
TAGACATGATTGATAAAGAACAGAAAAGCATTGTCATCATGGTTCATATTTATGAGGATGGCATTCCAGG
GACCGAAGCCATGAATGGTTGCATGATCTGCCTTGCCGCAGAGTACCCAGCTGTCAAGTTCTGCAAGGTG
AAGAGCTCAGTTATTGGCGCCAGCAGTCAGTTCACCAGGAATGCCCTTCCTGCCCTGCTGATCTATAAGG
GGGGTGAATTGATCGGCAATTTTGTTCGTGTTACTGACCAGCTGGGGGATGATTTCTTTGCTGTGGACCT
TGAAGCTTTTCTCCAGGAATTTGGATTACTCCCAGAAAAGGAAGTCTTGGTGCTGACATCTGTGCGTAAC
TCTGCCACGTGTCACAGTGAGGATAGCGACCTGGAAATAGATGCTCTAGAGGGCCCGCGGTTCGAACAAA
AACTCATCTCAGAAGAGGATCTGAATATGCATACCGGTCATCATCACCATCACCATTGAGTTTAAACCCG
CTGATTAAACCTGCTGATCAGCCTCGACTGTGCCTTCTAGTCGACCCTGTGGAATGTGTGTCAGTTAGGG
TGTGGAAAGTCCCCAGGCTCCCCAGCAGGCAGAAGTATGCAAAGCATGCATCTCAATTAGTCAGCAACCA
GGTGTGGAAAGTCCCCAGGCTCCCCAGCAGGCAGAAGTATGCAAAGCATGCATCTCAATTAGTCAGCAAC
CATAGTCCCGCCCCTAACTCCGCCCATCCCGCCCCTAACTCCGCCCAGTTCCGCCCATTCTCCGCCCCAT
GGCTGACTAATTTTTTTTATTTATGCAGAGGCCGAGGCCGCCTCGGCCTCTGAGCTATTCCAGAAGTAGT
GAGGAGGCTTTTTTGGAGGCCTAGGCTTTTGCAAAAAGCTTACCGAATCCTGGACCGATGGCCAAGCCTT
TGTCTCAAGAAGAATCCACCCTCATTGAAAGAGCAACGGCTACAATCAACAGCATCCCCATCTCTGAAGA
CTACAGCGTCGCCAGCGCAGCTCTCTCTAGCGACGGCCGCATCTTCACTGGTGTCAATGTATATCATTTT
ACTGGGGGACCTTGTGCAGAACTCGTGGTGCTGGGCACTGCTGCTGCTGCGGCAGCTGGCAACCTGACTT
GTATCGTCGCGATCGGAAATGAGAACAGGGGCATCTTGAGCCCCTGCGGACGGTGCCGACAGGTGCTTCT
CGATCTGCATCCTGGGATCAAAGCCATAGTGAAGGACAGTGATGGACAGCCGACGGCAGTTGGGATTCGT
GAATTGCTGCCCTCTGGTTATGTGTGGGAGGGCTAAGAATTCGGGTACCTTTAAGACCAATGACTTACAA
GGCAGCTGTAGATCTTAGCCACTTTTTAAAAGAAAAGGGGGGACTGGAAGGGCTAATTCACTCCCAACGA
AGACAAGATCTGCTTTTTGCTTGTACTGGGTCTCTCTGGTTAGACCAGATCTGAGCCTGGGAGCTCTCTG
GCTAACTAGGGAACCCACTGCTTAAGCCTCAATAAAGCTTGCCTTGAGTGCTTCAAGTAGTGTGTGCCCG
TCTGTTGTGTGACTCTGGTAACTAGAGATCCCTCAGACCCTTTTAGTCAGTGTGGAAAATCTCTAGCAGT
AGTAGTTCATGTCATCTTATTATTCAGTATTTATAACTTGCAAAGAAATGAATATCAGAGAGTGAGAGGA
ACTTGTTTATTGCAGCTTATAATGGTTACAAATAAAGCAATAGCATCACAAATTTCACAAATAAAGCATT
TTTTTCACTGCATTCTAGTTGTGGTTTGTCCAAACTCATCAATGTATCTTATCATGTCTGGCTCTAGCTA
TCCCGCCCCTAACTCCGCCCATCCCGCCCCTAACTCCGCCCAGTTCCGCCCATTCTCCGCCCCATGGCTG
ACTAATTTTTTTTATTTATGCAGAGGCCGAGGCCGCCTCGGCCTCTGAGCTATTCCAGAAGTAGTGAGGA
GGCTTTTTTGGAGGCCTAGGGACGTACCCAATTCGCCCTATAGTGAGTCGTATTACGCGCGCTCACTGGC
CGTCGTTTTACAACGTCGTGACTGGGAAAACCCTGGCGTTACCCAACTTAATCGCCTTGCAGCACATCCC
CCTTTCGCCAGCTGGCGTAATAGCGAAGAGGCCCGCACCGATCGCCCTTCCCAACAGTTGCGCAGCCTGA
ATGGCGAATGGG
[124 nt withheld, positions 5123-5246]
C
[91 nt withheld, positions 5248-5338]
A
[49 nt withheld, positions 5340-5388]
CCTTTGACGTTGGAGTCCACGTTCTTT
[37 nt withheld, positions 5416-5452]
ACCCTATCTCGGTCTATTCTTTTGATTTATAAGGGATTTTGCCGATTTCGGCCTATTGGTTAAAAAATGA
GCTGATTTAACAAAAATTTAACGCGAATTTTAACAAAATATTAACGCTTACAATTTAGGTGGCACTTTTC
GGGGAAATGTGCGCGGAACCCCTATTTGTTTATTTTTCTAAATACATTCAAATATGTATCCGCTCATGAG
ACAATAACCCTGATAAATGCTTCAATAATATTGAAAAAGGAAGAGTATGAGTATTCAACATTTCCGTGTC
GCCCTTATTCCCTTTTTTGCGGCATTTTGCCTTCCTGTTTTTGCTCACCCAGAAACGCTGGTGAAAGTAA
AAGATGCTGAAGATCAGTTGGGTGCACGAGTGGGTTACATCGAACTGGATCTCAACAGCGGTAAGATCCT
TGAGAGTTTTCGCCCCGAAGAACGTTTTCCAATGATGAGCACTTTTAAAGTTCTGCTATGTGGCGCGGTA
TTATCCCGTATTGACGCCGGGCAAGAGCAACTCGGTCGCCGCATACACTATTCTCAGAATGACTTGGTTG
AGTACTCACCAGTCACAGAAAAGCATCTTACGGATGGCATGACAGTAAGAGAATTATGCAGTGCTGCCAT
AACCATGAGTGATAACACTGCGGCCAACTTACTTCTGACAACGATCGGAGGACCTAAGGAGCTAACCGCT
TTTTTGCACAACATGGGGGATCATGTAACTCGCCTTGATCGTTGGGAACCGGAGCTGAATGAAGCCATAC
CAAACGACGAGCGTGACACCACGATGCCTGTAGCAATGGCAACAACGTTGCGCAAACTATTAACTGGCGA
ACTACTTACTCTAGCTTCCCGGCAACAATTAATAGACTGGATGGAGGCGGATAAAGTTGCAGGACCACTT
CTGCGCTCGGCCCTTCCGGCTGGCTGGTTTATTGCTGATAAATCTGGAGCCGGTGAGCGTGGGTCTCGCG
GTATCATTGCAGCACTGGGGCCAGATGGTAAGCCCTCCCGTATCGTAGTTATCTACACGACGGGGAGTCA
GGCAACTATGGATGAACGAAATAGACAGATCGCTGAGATAGGTGCCTCACTGATTAAGCATTGGTAACTG
TCAGACCAAGTTTACTCATATATACTTTAGATTGATTTAAAACTTCATTTTTAATTTAAAAGGATCTAGG
TGAAGATCCTTTTTGATAATCTCATGACCAAAATCCCTTAACGTGAGTTTTCGTTCCACTGAGCGTCAGA
CCCCGTAGAAAAGATCAAAGGATCTTCTTGAGATCCTTTTTTTCTGCGCGTAATCTGCTGCTTGCAAACA
AAAAAACCACCGCTACCAGCGGTGGTTTGTTTGCCGGATCAAGAGCTACCAACTCTTTTTCCGAAGGTAA
CTGGCTTCAGCAGAGCGCAGATACCAAATACTGTTCTTCTAGTGTAGCCGTAGTTAGGCCACCACTTCAA
GAACTCTGTAGCACCGCCTACATACCTCGCTCTGCTAATCCTGTTACCAGTGGCTGCTGCCAGTGGCGAT
AAGTCGTGTCTTACCGGGTTGGACTCAAGACGATAGTTACCGGATAACGCGCAGCGGTCGGGCTGAACGG
GGGGTTCGTGCACACAGCCCAGCTTGGAGCGAACGACCTACACCGAACTGAGATACCTACAGCGTGAGCT
ATGAGAAAGCGCCACGCTTCCCGAAGGGAGAAAGGCGGACAGGTATCCGGTAAGCGGCAGGGTCGGAACA
GGAGAGCGCACGAGGGAGCTTCCAGGGGGAAACGCCTGGTATCTTTATAGTCCTGTCGGGTTTCGCCACC
TCTGACTTGAGCGTCGATTTTTGTGATGCTCGTCAGGGGGGCGGAGCCTATGGAAAAACGCCAGCAACGC
GGCCTTTTTACGGTTCCTGGCCTTTTGCTGGCCTTTTGCTCACATGTTCTTTCCTGCGTTATCCCCTGAT
TCTGTGGATAACCGTATTACCGCCTTTGAGTGAGCTGATACCGCTCGCCGCAGCCGAACGACCGAGCGCA
GCGAGTCAGTGAGCGAGGAAGCGGAAGAGCGCCCAATACGCAAACCGCCCCTCCCCGCGCGTTGGCCGAT
TCATTAATGCAGCTGGCACGACAGGTTTCCCGACTGGAAAGCGGGCAGTGAGCGCAACGCAATTAATGTG
AGTTAGCTCACTCATTAGGCACCCCAGGCTTTACACTTTATGCTTCCGGCTCGTATGTTGTGTGGAATTG
TGAGCGGATAACAATTTCACACAGGAAACAGCTATGACCATGATTACGCCAAGCGCGCAATTAACCCTCA
CTAAAGGGAACAAAAGCTGGAGCTGCAAGCTT
Features (pLannotate 1.2.2; 29 found; start..end, strand, type, name):
      3..229     +  promoter       RSV promoter: Rous sarcoma virus enhancer/promoter
    230..410     +  LTR            5' LTR (truncated): truncated 5' long terminal repeat (LTR) from HIV-1
    457..582     +  misc_feature   HIV-1 Ψ: packaging signal of human immunodeficiency virus type 1
    566..929     +  CDS            HIV-1 gag (fragment): gag protein from human immunodeficiency virus 1; gag
   1075..1308    +  misc_feature   RRE: The Rev response element (RRE) of HIV-1 allows for Rev-dependent mRNA export from the nucleus to the cytoplasm.
   1685..1785    +  CDS            Rev (fragment): human immunodeficiency virus 1 (HIV-1) Rev protein; rev; enhances nuclear export of unspliced and incompletely spliced viral mRNAs
   1786..1806    -  misc_feature   MCS (fragment): pBluescript multiple cloning site
   1817..2118    +  enhancer       CMV enhancer: human cytomegalovirus immediate early enhancer
   2119..2322    +  promoter       CMV promoter: human cytomegalovirus (CMV) immediate early promoter
   2324..2343    +  promoter       PLtetO-1 promoter (fragment): modified phage lambda PL promoter with tet operator sites (Lutz and Bujard, 1997)
   2345..2364    +  promoter       PLtetO-1 promoter (fragment): modified phage lambda PL promoter with tet operator sites (Lutz and Bujard, 1997)
   2433..3332    +  CDS            PDCL: PHLP_HUMAN - Also known as PHLOP1, PhLP1. Experimental evidence at protein level: Swiss-Prot protein existence level 1. [Isoform 2]: Acts as a negative regulator of heterotrimeric G proteins assembly by trapping the preloaded G beta subunits inside the CCT chaperonin. From Homo sapiens (Human).
   3486..3815    +  promoter       SV40 promoter: SV40 enhancer and early promoter
   3838..4236    +  CDS            BSD: blasticidin S deaminase; Aspergillus terreus BSD; confers resistance to blasticidin
   4236..4313    +  CDS            nef (fragment): NEF_HV1Z2 - Experimental evidence at protein level: Swiss-Prot protein existence level 1. Extracellular Nef protein targets CD4(+) T-lymphocytes for apoptosis by interacting with CXCR4 surface receptors. From Human immunodeficiency virus type 1 group M subtype D (isolate Z2/CDC-Z34) (HIV-1).
   4315..4548    +  LTR            3' LTR (ΔU3): self-inactivating 3' long terminal repeat (LTR) from HIV-1
   4620..4741    +  polyA_signal   SV40 poly(A) signal: SV40 polyadenylation signal
   4781..4916    +  rep_origin     SV40 ori: SV40 origin of replication
   4937..4955    -  promoter       T7 promoter: promoter for bacteriophage T7 RNA polymerase
   4963..5118    +  CDS            lacZα (fragment): LacZα fragment of β-galactosidase; lacZ fragment
   5123..5551    +  rep_origin     f1 ori (sequence partly withheld): f1 bacteriophage origin of replication; arrow indicates direction of (+) strand synthesis
   5604..5708    +  promoter       AmpR promoter: bla
   5709..6569    +  CDS            AmpR: β-lactamase; bla; confers resistance to ampicillin, carbenicillin, and related antibiotics
   6740..7328    +  rep_origin     ori: high-copy-number ColE1/pMB1/pBR322/pUC origin of replication
   7511..7603    +  CDS            lacI (fragment): lac repressor; lacI; The lac repressor binds to the lac operator to inhibit transcription in E. coli. This inhibition can be relieved by adding lactose or isopropyl-β-D-thiogalactopyranoside (IPTG).
   7616..7637    +  protein_bind   CAP binding site: CAP binding activates transcription in the presence of cAMP. E. coli catabolite activator protein
   7652..7682    +  promoter       lac promoter: promoter for the E. coli lac operon
   7690..7706    +  protein_bind   lac operator: The lac repressor binds to the lac operator to inhibit transcription in E. coli. This inhibition can be relieved by adding lactose or isopropyl-β-D-thiogalactopyranoside (IPTG). lac repressor encoded by lacI
   7751..7769    +  promoter       T3 promoter: promoter for bacteriophage T3 RNA polymerase
