[The description below was written by a language model from this plasmid's Addgene catalogue record and pLannotate feature annotations shown in this document.]
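Description:
pLenti-Blast PhLP1-myc-6xHis is a third-generation-style, self-inactivating HIV-1 lentiviral transfer plasmid of about 7.8 kb, built on the pLenti blast backbone and intended for producing virus that stably expresses human phosducin-like protein 1 (PhLP1, gene PDCL) in mammalian cells. In bacteria it is maintained as a high-copy plasmid through a ColE1/pUC-type origin with ampicillin resistance. The backbone also carries an f1 origin, an SV40 origin and remnants of pBluescript-type cloning sequence (lac promoter/operator, lacZα fragment, T3 and T7 promoters).

The viral genome is transcribed in packaging cells from an RSV promoter fused to a truncated 5' LTR, which makes transcription Tat-independent. This is followed by the Ψ packaging signal with a partial gag sequence and the Rev response element for Rev-dependent nuclear export of the full-length RNA. The 3' LTR carries the ΔU3 deletion, so the integrated provirus lacks LTR promoter activity and expression depends on the internal promoters. No cPPT or WPRE is annotated.

The payload is the PDCL coding sequence driven by the CMV enhancer/promoter. Two short tet operator-like matches sit immediately downstream of the promoter, suggesting a CMV/TO-type arrangement that would be repressible only in cells expressing Tet repressor, although the record does not describe this. The catalogue lists C-terminal Myc and 6xHis tags, useful for detection and affinity purification, but they are not separately annotated in the feature table. A downstream SV40 promoter drives blasticidin S deaminase, allowing selection of transduced cells with blasticidin. PhLP1 is a co-chaperone in CCT-mediated G protein β subunit folding, and the associated work concerns that folding pathway.
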