Addgene plasmid #218178: pLenti-Blast PhLP1-myc-6xHis
Purpose: Used to make a lenti virus for stable expression of phosducin-like protein 1 in mammalian cells
Depositing lab: Barry Willardson. Depositing organization: Brigham Young University. Publication: Visualizing the chaperone-mediated folding trajectory of the G protein beta5 beta-propeller. Wang S, Sass MI, Kwon Y, Ludlam WG, Smith TM, Carter EJ, Gladden NE, Riggi M, Iwasa JH, Willardson BM, Shen PS. Mol Cell. 2023 Nov 2;83(21):3852-3868.e6. doi: 10.1016/j.molcel.2023.09.032. Epub 2023 Oct 17. PubMed 37852256.
Backbone
  Vector backbone: pLenti blast
  Total vector size (bp): 7795
  Vector type: Mammalian Expression, Lentiviral
  Selectable markers: Blasticidin
Growth in bacteria
  Bacterial resistance: Ampicillin, 100 μg/mL
  Growth temperature: 37°C
  Growth strain: NEB Stable
  Copy number: High Copy
Gene/Insert
  Gene/Insert name: Phosducin like protein 1 (alt names: PhLP1; PDCL)
  Species: H. sapiens (human)
  Entrez Gene: PDCL (a.k.a. PhLP)
  Tag / fusion protein: Myc (C terminal on insert); 6x His (C terminal on insert)
Terms and licenses: Academic/Nonprofit Terms; Industry Terms: Not Available to Industry
How to cite: pLenti-Blast PhLP1-myc-6xHis was a gift from Barry Willardson (Addgene plasmid # 218178 ; http://n2t.net/addgene:218178 ; RRID:Addgene_218178)
